>Addgene plasmid #177145 | pLVX-CMV-Flag-PolB(K206A/K244A/T304I)-Puro | addgene full sequence | sequence record 350671 | Addgene NGS Result
TGGAAGGGCTAATTCACTCCCAAAGAAGACAAGATATCCTTGATCTGTGGATCTACCACACACAAGGCTA
CTTCCCTGATTAGCAGAACTACACACCAGGGCCAGGGGTCAGATATCCACTGACCTTTGGATGGTGCTAC
AAGCTAGTACCAGTTGAGCCAGATAAGGTAGAAGAGGCCAATAAAGGAGAGAACACCAGCTTGTTACACC
CTGTGAGCCTGCATGGGATGGATGACCCGGAGAGAGAAGTGTTAGAGTGGAGGTTTGACAGCCGCCTAGC
ATTTCATCACGTGGCCCGAGAGCTGCATCCGGAGTACTTCAAGAACTGCTGATATCGAGCTTGCTACAAG
GGACTTTCCGCTGGGGACTTTCCAGGGAGGCGTGGCCTGGGCGGGACTGGGGAGTGGCGAGCCCTCAGAT
CCTGCATATAAGCAGCTGCTTTTTGCCTGTACTGGGTCTCTCTGGTTAGACCAGATCTGAGCCTGGGAGC
TCTCTGGCTAACTAGGGAACCCACTGCTTAAGCCTCAATAAAGCTTGCCTTGAGTGCTTCAAGTAGTGTG
TGCCCGTCTGTTGTGTGACTCTGGTAACTAGAGATCCCTCAGACCCTTTTAGTCAGTGTGGAAAATCTCT
AGCAGTGGCGCCCGAACAGGGACTTGAAAGCGAAAGGGAAACCAGAGGAGCTCTCTCGACGCAGGACTCG
GCTTGCTGAAGCGCGCACGGCAAGAGGCGAGGGGCGGCGACTGGTGAGTACGCCAAAAATTTTGACTAGC
GGAGGCTAGAAGGAGAGAGATGGGTGCGAGAGCGTCAGTATTAAGCGGGGGAGAATTAGATCGCGATGGG
AAAAAATTCGGTTAAGGCCAGGGGGAAAGAAAAAATATAAATTAAAACATATAGTATGGGCAAGCAGGGA
GCTAGAACGATTCGCAGTTAATCCTGGCCTGTTAGAAACATCAGAAGGCTGTAGACAAATACTGGGACAG
CTACAACCATCCCTTCAGACAGGATCAGAAGAACTTAGATCATTATATAATACAGTAGCAACCCTCTATT
GTGTGCATCAAAGGATAGAGATAAAAGACACCAAGGAAGCTTTAGACAAGATAGAGGAAGAGCAAAACAA
AAGTAAGACCACCGCACAGCAAGCGGCCGGCCGCTGATCTTCAGACCTGGAGGAGGAGATATGAGGGACA
ATTGGAGAAGTGAATTATATAAATATAAAGTAGTAAAAATTGAACCATTAGGAGTAGCACCCACCAAGGC
AAAGAGAAGAGTGGTGCAGAGAGAAAAAAGAGCAGTGGGAATAGGAGCTTTGTTCCTTGGGTTCTTGGGA
GCAGCAGGAAGCACTATGGGCGCAGCGTCAATGACGCTGACGGTACAGGCCAGACAATTATTGTCTGGTA
TAGTGCAGCAGCAGAACAATTTGCTGAGGGCTATTGAGGCGCAACAGCATCTGTTGCAACTCACAGTCTG
GGGCATCAAGCAGCTCCAGGCAAGAATCCTGGCTGTGGAAAGATACCTAAAGGATCAACAGCTCCTGGGG
ATTTGGGGTTGCTCTGGAAAACTCATTTGCACCACTGCTGTGCCTTGGAATGCTAGTTGGAGTAATAAAT
CTCTGGAACAGATTTGGAATCACACGACCTGGATGGAGTGGGACAGAGAAATTAACAATTACACAAGCTT
AATACACTCCTTAATTGAAGAATCGCAAAACCAGCAAGAAAAGAATGAACAAGAATTATTGGAATTAGAT
AAATGGGCAAGTTTGTGGAATTGGTTTAACATAACAAATTGGCTGTGGTATATAAAATTATTCATAATGA
TAGTAGGAGGCTTGGTAGGTTTAAGAATAGTTTTTGCTGTACTTTCTATAGTGAATAGAGTTAGGCAGGG
ATATTCACCATTATCGTTTCAGACCCACCTCCCAACCCCGAGGGGACCCGACAGGCCCGAAGGAATAGAA
GAAGAAGGTGGAGAGAGAGACAGAGACAGATCCATTCGATTAGTGAACGGATCTCGACGGTATCGCCTTT
AAAAGAAAAGGGGGGATTGGGGGGTACAGTGCAGGGGAAAGAATAGTAGACATAATAGCAACAGACATAC
AAACTAAAGAATTACAAAAACAAATTACAAAAATTCAAAATTTTCGGGTTTATTACAGGGACAGCAGAGA
TCCAGTTTATCGATAAGCTTGGGAGTTCCGCGTTACATAACTTACGGTAAATGGCCCGCCTGGCTGACCG
CCCAACGACCCCCGCCCATTGACGTCAATAATGACGTATGTTCCCATAGTAACGCCAATAGGGACTTTCC
ATTGACGTCAATGGGTGGAGTATTTACGGTAAACTGCCCACTTGGCAGTACATCAAGTGTATCATATGCC
AAGTACGCCCCCTATTGACGTCAATGACGGTAAATGGCCCGCCTGGCATTATGCCCAGTACATGACCTTA
TGGGACTTTCCTACTTGGCAGTACATCTACGTATTAGTCATCGCTATTACCATGGTGATGCGGTTTTGGC
AGTACATCAATGGGCGTGGATAGCGGTTTGACTCACGGGGATTTCCAAGTCTCCACCCCATTGACGTCAA
TGGGAGTTTGTTTTGGCACCAAAATCAACGGGACTTTCCAAAATGTCGTAACAACTCCGCCCCATTGACG
CAAATGGGCGGTAGGCGTGTACGGTGGGAGGTCTATATAAGCAGAGCTCGTTTAGTGAACCGTCAGATCG
CCTGGAGACGCCATCCACGCTGTTTTGACCTCCATAGAAGACACCGACTCTACTAGAGGATCTATTTCCG
GTGAATTCCTCGAGACTAGATCAACAAGTTTGTACAAAAAAGCAGGCTCCGCGGCCGCCCCCTTCACCAT
GGACTACAAAGACGATGACGATAAAGGCATGAGCAAACGGAAGGCGCCGCAGGAGACTCTCAACGGGGGA
ATCACCGACATGCTCACAGAACTCGCAAACTTTGAGAAGAACGTGAGCCAAGCTATCCACAAGTACAATG
CTTACAGAAAAGCAGCATCTGTTATAGCAAAATACCCACACAAAATAAAGAGTGGAGCTGAAGCTAAGAA
ATTGCCTGGAGTAGGAACAAAAATTGCTGAAAAGATTGATGAGTTTTTAGCAACTGGAAAATTACGTAAA
CTGGAAAAGATTCGGCAGGATGATACGAGTTCATCCATCAATTTCCTGACTCGAGTTAGTGGCATTGGTC
CATCTGCTGCAAGGAAGTTTGTAGATGAAGGAATTAAAACACTAGAAGATCTCAGAAAAAATGAAGATAA
ATTGAACCATCATCAGCGAATTGGGCTGAAATATTTTGGGGACTTTGAAAAAAGAATTCCTCGTGAAGAG
ATGTTACAAATGCAAGATATTGTACTAAATGAAGTTAAAAAAGTGGATTCTGAATACATTGCTACAGTCT
GTGGCAGTTTCAGAAGAGGTGCAGAGTCCAGTGGTGACATGGATGTTCTCCTGACCCATCCCAGCTTCAC
TTCAGAATCAACCGCACAGCCAAAACTGTTACATCAGGTTGTGGAGCAGTTACAAAAGGTTCATTTTATC
ACAGATACCCTGTCAAAGGGTGAGACAAAGTTCATGGGTGTTTGCCAGCTTCCCAGTGCAAATGATGAAA
AAGAATATCCACACAGAAGAATTGATATCAGGTTGATACCCAAAGATCAGTATTACTGTGGTGTTCTCTA
TTTCACTGGGAGTGATATTTTCAATAAGAATATGAGGGCTCATGCCCTAGAAAAGGGTTTCACAATCAAT
GAGTACACCATCCGTCCCTTGGGAGTCATTGGAGTTGCAGGAGAACCCCTGCCAGTGGATAGTGAAAAAG
ACATCTTTGATTACATCCAGTGGAAATACCGGGAACCCAAGGACCGGAGCGAATGAAAGGGTGGGCGCGC
CGACCCAGCTTTCTTGTACAAAGTGGTTGATCTAGTTCTAGAGCGGCCGCGGATCCCGCCCCTCTCCCTC
CCCCCCCCCTAACGTTACTGGCCGAAGCCGCTTGGAATAAGGCCGGTGTGCGTTTGTCTATATGTTATTT
TCCACCATATTGCCGTCTTTTGGCAATGTGAGGGCCCGGAAACCTGGCCCTGTCTTCTTGACGAGCATTC
CTAGGGGTCTTTCCCCTCTCGCCAAAGGAATGCAAGGTCTGTTGAATGTCGTGAAGGAAGCAGTTCCTCT
GGAAGCTTCTTGAAGACAAACAACGTCTGTAGCGACCCTTTGCAGGCAGCGGAACCCCCCACCTGGCGAC
AGGTGCCTCTGCGGCCAAAAGCCACGTGTATAAGATACACCTGCAAAGGCGGCACAACCCCAGTGCCACG
TTGTGAGTTGGATAGTTGTGGAAAGAGTCAAATGGCTCTCCTCAAGCGTATTCAACAAGGGGCTGAAGGA
TGCCCAGAAGGTACCCCATTGTATGGGATCTGATCTGGGGCCTCGGTGCACATGCTTTACATGTGTTTAG
TCGAGGTTAAAAAAACGTCTAGGCCCCCCGAACCACGGGGACGTGGTTTTCCTTTGAAAAACACGATGAT
AAGCTTGCCACAACCCACAAGGAGACGACCTTCCATGACCGAGTACAAGCCCACGGTGCGCCTCGCCACC
CGCGACGACGTCCCCCGGGCCGTACGCACCCTCGCCGCCGCGTTCGCCGACTACCCCGCCACGCGCCACA
CCGTCGACCCGGACCGCCACATCGAGCGGGTCACCGAGCTGCAAGAACTCTTCCTCACGCGCGTCGGGCT
CGACATCGGCAAGGTGTGGGTCGCGGACGACGGCGCCGCGGTGGCGGTCTGGACCACGCCGGAGAGCGTC
GAAGCGGGGGCGGTGTTCGCCGAGATCGGCCCGCGCATGGCCGAGTTGAGCGGTTCCCGGCTGGCCGCGC
AGCAACAGATGGAAGGCCTCCTGGCGCCGCACCGGCCCAAGGAGCCCGCGTGGTTCCTGGCCACCGTCGG
CGTCTCGCCCGACCACCAGGGCAAGGGTCTGGGCAGCGCCGTCGTGCTCCCCGGAGTGGAGGCGGCCGAG
CGCGCCGGGGTGCCCGCCTTCCTGGAGACCTCCGCGCCCCGCAACCTCCCCTTCTACGAGCGGCTCGGCT
TCACCGTCACCGCCGACGTCGAGGTGCCCGAAGGACCGCGCACCTGGTGCATGACCCGCAAGCCCGGTGC
CTAGACGCGTCTGGAACAATCAACCTCTGGATTACAAAATTTGTGAAAGATTGACTGGTATTCTTAACTA
TGTTGCTCCTTTTACGCTATGTGGATACGCTGCTTTAATGCCTTTGTATCATGCTATTGCTTCCCGTATG
GCTTTCATTTTCTCCTCCTTGTATAAATCCTGGTTGCTGTCTCTTTATGAGGAGTTGTGGCCCGTTGTCA
GGCAACGTGGCGTGGTGTGCACTGTGTTTGCTGACGCAACCCCCACTGGTTGGGGCATTGCCACCACCTG
TCAGCTCCTTTCCGGGACTTTCGCTTTCCCCCTCCCTATTGCCACGGCGGAACTCATCGCCGCCTGCCTT
GCCCGCTGCTGGACAGGGGCTCGGCTGTTGGGCACTGACAATTCCGTGGTGTTGTCGGGGAAGCTGACGT
CCTTTCCATGGCTGCTCGCCTGTGTTGCCACCTGGATTCTGCGCGGGACGTCCTTCTGCTACGTCCCTTC
GGCCCTCAATCCAGCGGACCTTCCTTCCCGCGGCCTGCTGCCGGCTCTGCGGCCTCTTCCGCGTCTTCGC
CTTCGCCCTCAGACGAGTCGGATCTCCCTTTGGGCCGCCTCCCCGCCTGGAATTAATTCTGCAGTCGAGA
CCTAGAAAAACATGGAGCAATCACAAGTAGCAATACAGCAGCTACCAATGCTGATTGTGCCTGGCTAGAA
GCACAAGAGGAGGAGGAGGTGGGTTTTCCAGTCACACCTCAGGTACCTTTAAGACCAATGACTTACAAGG
CAGCTGTAGATCTTAGCCACTTTTTAAAAGAAAAGAGGGGACTGGAAGGGCTAATTCACTCCCAACGAAG
ACAAGATATCCTTGATCTGTGGATCTACCACACACAAGGCTACTTCCCTGATTAGCAGAACTACACACCA
GGGCCAGGGGTCAGATATCCACTGACCTTTGGATGGTGCTACAAGCTAGTACCAGTTGAGCCAGATAAGG
TAGAAGAGGCCAATAAAGGAGAGAACACCAGCTTGTTACACCCTGTGAGCCTGCATGGGATGGATGACCC
GGAGAGAGAAGTGTTAGAGTGGAGGTTTGACAGCCGCCTAGCATTTCATCACGTGGCCCGAGAGCTGCAT
CCGGAGTACTTCAAGAACTGCTGATATCGAGCTTGCTACAAGGGACTTTCCGCTGGGGACTTTCCAGGGA
GGCGTGGCCTGGGCGGGACTGGGGAGTGGCGAGCCCTCAGATCCTGCATATAAGCAGCTGCTTTTTGCCT
GTACTGGGTCTCTCTGGTTAGACCAGATCTGAGCCTGGGAGCTCTCTGGCTAACTAGGGAACCCACTGCT
TAAGCCTCAATAAAGCTTGCCTTGAGTGCTTCAAGTAGTGTGTGCCCGTCTGTTGTGTGACTCTGGTAAC
TAGAGATCCCTCAGACCCTTTTAGTCAGTGTGGAAAATCTCTAGCAGTAGTAGTTCATGTCATCTTATTA
TTCAGTATTTATAACTTGCAAAGAAATGAATATCAGAGAGTGAGAGGCCTTGACATTGCTAGCGTTTACC
GTCGACCTCTAGCTAGAGCTTGGCGTAATCATGGTCATAGCTGTTTCCTGTGTGAAATTGTTATCCGCTC
ACAATTCCACACAACATACGAGCCGGAAGCATAAAGTGTAAAGCCTGGGGTGCCTAATGAGTGAGCTAAC
TCACATTAATTGCGTTGCGCTCACTGCCCGCTTTCCAGTCGGGAAACCTGTCGTGCCAGCTGCATTAATG
AATCGGCCAACGCGCGGGGAGAGGCGGTTTGCGTATTGGGCGCTCTTCCGCTTCCTCGCTCACTGACTCG
CTGCGCTCGGTCGTTCGGCTGCGGCGAGCGGTATCAGCTCACTCAAAGGCGGTAATACGGTTATCCACAG
AATCAGGGGATAACGCAGGAAAGAACATGTGAGCAAAAGGCCAGCAAAAGGCCAGGAACCGTAAAAAGGC
CGCGTTGCTGGCGTTTTTCCATAGGCTCCGCCCCCCTGACGAGCATCACAAAAATCGACGCTCAAGTCAG
AGGTGGCGAAACCCGACAGGACTATAAAGATACCAGGCGTTTCCCCCTGGAAGCTCCCTCGTGCGCTCTC
CTGTTCCGACCCTGCCGCTTACCGGATACCTGTCCGCCTTTCTCCCTTCGGGAAGCGTGGCGCTTTCTCA
TAGCTCACGCTGTAGGTATCTCAGTTCGGTGTAGGTCGTTCGCTCCAAGCTGGGCTGTGTGCACGAACCC
CCCGTTCAGCCCGACCGCTGCGCCTTATCCGGTAACTATCGTCTTGAGTCCAACCCGGTAAGACACGACT
TATCGCCACTGGCAGCAGCCACTGGTAACAGGATTAGCAGAGCGAGGTATGTAGGCGGTGCTACAGAGTT
CTTGAAGTGGTGGCCTAACTACGGCTACACTAGAAGAACAGTATTTGGTATCTGCGCTCTGCTGAAGCCA
GTTACCTTCGGAAAAAGAGTTGGTAGCTCTTGATCCGGCAAACAAACCACCGCTGGTAGCGGTGGTTTTT
TTGTTTGCAAGCAGCAGATTACGCGCAGAAAAAAAGGATCTCAAGAAGATCCTTTGATCTTTTCTACGGG
GTCTGACGCTCAGTGGAACGAAAACTCACGTTAAGGGATTTTGGTCATGAGATTATCAAAAAGGATCTTC
ACCTAGATCCTTTTAAATTAAAAATGAAGTTTTAAATCAATCTAAAGTATATATGAGTAAACTTGGTCTG
ACAGTTACCAATGCTTAATCAGTGAGGCACCTATCTCAGCGATCTGTCTATTTCGTTCATCCATAGTTGC
CTGACTCCCCGTCGTGTAGATAACTACGATACGGGAGGGCTTACCATCTGGCCCCAGTGCTGCAATGATA
CCGCGAGACCCACGCTCACCGGCTCCAGATTTATCAGCAATAAACCAGCCAGCCGGAAGGGCCGAGCGCA
GAAGTGGTCCTGCAACTTTATCCGCCTCCATCCAGTCTATTAATTGTTGCCGGGAAGCTAGAGTAAGTAG
TTCGCCAGTTAATAGTTTGCGCAACGTTGTTGCCATTGCTACAGGCATCGTGGTGTCACGCTCGTCGTTT
GGTATGGCTTCATTCAGCTCCGGTTCCCAACGATCAAGGCGAGTTACATGATCCCCCATGTTGTGCAAAA
AAGCGGTTAGCTCCTTCGGTCCTCCGATCGTTGTCAGAAGTAAGTTGGCCGCAGTGTTATCACTCATGGT
TATGGCAGCACTGCATAATTCTCTTACTGTCATGCCATCCGTAAGATGCTTTTCTGTGACTGGTGAGTAC
TCAACCAAGTCATTCTGAGAATAGTGTATGCGGCGACCGAGTTGCTCTTGCCCGGCGTCAATACGGGATA
ATACCGCGCCACATAGCAGAACTTTAAAAGTGCTCATCATTGGAAAACGTTCTTCGGGGCGAAAACTCTC
AAGGATCTTACCGCTGTTGAGATCCAGTTCGATGTAACCCACTCGTGCACCCAACTGATCTTCAGCATCT
TTTACTTTCACCAGCGTTTCTGGGTGAGCAAAAACAGGAAGGCAAAATGCCGCAAAAAAGGGAATAAGGG
CGACACGGAAATGTTGAATACTCATACTCTTCCTTTTTCAATATTATTGAAGCATTTATCAGGGTTATTG
TCTCATGAGCGGATACATATTTGAATGTATTTAGAAAAATAAACAAATAGGGGTTCCGCGCACATTTCCC
CGAAAAGTGCCACCTGACGTCGACGGATCGGGAGATCAACTTGTTTATTGCAGCTTATAATGGTTACAAA
TAAAGCAATAGCATCACAAATTTCACAAATAAAGCATTTTTTTCACTGCATTCTAGTTGTGGTTTGTCCA
AACTCATCAATGTATCTTATCATGTCTGGATCAACTGGATAACTCAAGCTAACCAAAATCATCCCAAACT
TCCCACCCCATACCCTATTACCACTGCCAATTACCTGTGGTTTCATTTACTCTAAACCTGTGATTCCTCT
GAATTATTTTCATTTTAAAGAAATTGTATTTGTTAAATATGTACTACAAACTTAGTAGT
Features (pLannotate 1.2.2; 27 found; start..end, strand, type, name):
    377..634     +  LTR            5' LTR (truncated): truncated 5' long terminal repeat (LTR) from HIV-1
    681..806     +  misc_feature   HIV-1 Ψ: packaging signal of human immunodeficiency virus type 1
    790..1128    +  CDS            HIV-1 gag (fragment): gag protein from human immunodeficiency virus 1; gag
   1303..1536    +  misc_feature   RRE: The Rev response element (RRE) of HIV-1 allows for Rev-dependent mRNA export from the nucleus to the cytoplasm.
   1913..2013    +  CDS            Rev (fragment): human immunodeficiency virus 1 (HIV-1) Rev protein; rev; enhances nuclear export of unspliced and incompletely spliced viral mRNAs
   2028..2143    +  misc_feature   cPPT/CTS: central polypurine tract and central termination sequence of HIV-1 (lacking the first T)
   2201..2504    +  enhancer       CMV enhancer: human cytomegalovirus immediate early enhancer
   2505..2708    +  promoter       CMV promoter: human cytomegalovirus (CMV) immediate early promoter
   2824..2848    +  protein_bind   attB1: mutant version of attB; recombination site for the Gateway® BP reaction BP Clonase™
   2871..2895    +  CDS            3xFLAG (fragment): three tandem FLAG® epitope tags
   2899..3903    +  CDS            POLB: DPOLB_HUMAN - Experimental evidence at protein level: Swiss-Prot protein existence level 1. Repair polymerase that plays a key role in base-excision repair. Has 5'-deoxyribose-5-phosphate lyase (dRP lyase) activity that removes the 5' sugar phosphate and also acts as a DNA polymerase that adds one nucleotide to the 3' end of the arising single-nucleotide gap. Conducts 'gap-filling' DNA synthesis in a stepwise distributive fashion rather than in a processive fashion as for other DNA polymerases. From Homo sapiens (Human).
   3923..3947    -  protein_bind   attB2: mutant version of attB; recombination site for the Gateway® BP reaction BP Clonase™
   3952..3970    -  misc_feature   MCS (fragment): pBluescript multiple cloning site
   4090..4552    +  misc_feature   IRES: internal ribosome entry site (IRES) of the encephalomyocarditis virus (EMCV)
   4585..5182    +  CDS            PuroR (fragment): puromycin N-acetyltransferase; pac from Streptomyces alboniger; confers resistance to puromycin
   5198..5786    +  misc_feature   WPRE: woodchuck hepatitis virus posttranscriptional regulatory element
   5803..6321    +  CDS            nef (fragment): NEF_HV1BR - Experimental evidence at protein level: Swiss-Prot protein existence level 1. Extracellular Nef protein targets CD4(+) T-lymphocytes for apoptosis by interacting with CXCR4 surface receptors (PubMed:14990729). From Human immunodeficiency virus type 1 group M subtype B (isolate BRU/LAI) (HIV-1).
   6369..6626    +  LTR            5' LTR (truncated): truncated 5' long terminal repeat (LTR) from HIV-1
   6778..6794    -  protein_bind   lac operator: The lac repressor binds to the lac operator to inhibit transcription in E. coli. This inhibition can be relieved by adding lactose or isopropyl-β-D-thiogalactopyranoside (IPTG). lac repressor encoded by lacI
   6802..6832    -  promoter       lac promoter: promoter for the E. coli lac operon
   6847..6868    -  protein_bind   CAP binding site: CAP binding activates transcription in the presence of cAMP. E. coli catabolite activator protein
   6881..6973    -  CDS            lacI (fragment): lac repressor; lacI; The lac repressor binds to the lac operator to inhibit transcription in E. coli. This inhibition can be relieved by adding lactose or isopropyl-β-D-thiogalactopyranoside (IPTG).
   7156..7744    -  rep_origin     ori: high-copy-number ColE1/pMB1/pBR322/pUC origin of replication
   7915..8775    -  CDS            AmpR: β-lactamase; bla; confers resistance to ampicillin, carbenicillin, and related antibiotics
   8776..8880    -  promoter       AmpR promoter: bla
   8928..9062    +  polyA_signal   SV40 poly(A) signal: SV40 polyadenylation signal
   9229..329     +  CDS            nef (fragment) (across the origin): NEF_HV1BR - Experimental evidence at protein level: Swiss-Prot protein existence level 1. Extracellular Nef protein targets CD4(+) T-lymphocytes for apoptosis by interacting with CXCR4 surface receptors (PubMed:14990729). From Human immunodeficiency virus type 1 group M subtype B (isolate BRU/LAI) (HIV-1).
