[The description below was written by a language model from this plasmid's Addgene catalogue record and pLannotate feature annotations shown in this document.]
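Description:
pLVX-CMV-Flag-PolB(K206A/K244A/T304I)-Puro is an HIV-1-based lentiviral expression vector built on a Gateway-adapted pLVX-IRES-Puro backbone, intended for delivery of a mutant human DNA polymerase beta into mammalian cells. It is propagated in E. coli through a high-copy ColE1/pUC-type origin with ampicillin selection (β-lactamase under its own promoter). The catalogue lists a total size of 9276 bp, slightly larger than the 9,229 nt sequenced record from which the feature table was generated.

The viral portion is bounded by two HIV-1 LTR elements, both annotated as truncated, each preceded by a nef-derived fragment. It contains the Ψ packaging signal with an adjoining gag fragment, the Rev response element for Rev-dependent nuclear export of the genomic RNA, and the cPPT/CTS. Inside this frame, the CMV enhancer and immediate early promoter drive a single bicistronic transcript. The first cistron sits between attB1 and attB2 sites left by Gateway recombination and encodes a short Flag epitope (annotated as a fragment of 3xFLAG) placed immediately upstream of the POLB coding sequence, consistent with an N-terminal tag. An EMCV IRES then allows translation of puromycin N-acetyltransferase from the same mRNA, linking drug resistance to transgene expression, and a WPRE downstream enhances transcript expression.

POLB is the gap-filling polymerase and dRP lyase of base-excision repair. The insert carries three substitutions, K206A, K244A and T304I, whose functional consequences the record does not state. The associated publication concerns the stability and sub-cellular localization of polymerase beta and its interactions with NQO1 and XRCC1 under oxidative stress, so the vector is suited to making puromycin-selected cell lines expressing the tagged mutant for such studies.
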