Addgene plasmid #177145: pLVX-CMV-Flag-PolB(K206A/K244A/T304I)-Puro
Purpose: Lentiviral vector expressing Flag-PolB(K206A/K244A/T304I) and a puromycin resistance cassette
Depositing lab: Robert Sobol. Depositing organization: University of South Alabama, Mitchell Cancer Institute. Publication: Stability and sub-cellular localization of DNA polymerase beta is regulated by interactions with NQO1 and XRCC1 in response to oxidative stress. Fang Q, Andrews J, Sharma N, Wilk A, Clark J, Slyskova J, Koczor CA, Lans H, Prakash A, Sobol RW. Nucleic Acids Res. 2019 Jul 9;47(12):6269-6286. doi: 10.1093/nar/gkz293. PubMed 31287140.
Backbone
  Vector backbone: Lentivirus
  Backbone manufacturer: Life Science
  Total vector size (bp): 9276
  Modifications to backbone: Gateway modified pLVX-IRES-Puro
  Vector type: Mammalian Expression, Lentiviral
  Selectable markers: Puromycin
Growth in bacteria
  Bacterial resistance: Ampicillin, 100 μg/mL
  Growth temperature: 37°C
  Growth strain: NEB Stable
  Copy number: Unknown
Gene/Insert
  Gene/Insert name: PolB
  Species: H. sapiens (human)
  Insert size (bp): 1038
  Entrez Gene: POLB
  Promoter: CMV
  Cloning method: Gateway Cloning
  Sequencing primers: 5′ N/A
Terms and licenses: Academic/Nonprofit Terms; Industry Terms: Not Available to Industry
How to cite: pLVX-CMV-Flag-PolB(K206A/K244A/T304I)-Puro was a gift from Robert Sobol (Addgene plasmid # 177145 ; http://n2t.net/addgene:177145 ; RRID:Addgene_177145)
